Addgene plasmid #202005: pMC-J6-dCas9-10XGP41-J9
Purpose: MoClo level 0 dCas9-10XGP41 coding sequence module
Depositing lab: Michael Smanski. Publication: Efficient gene activation in plants by the MoonTag programmable transcriptional activator. Casas-Mollano JA, Zinselmeier MH, Sychla A, Smanski MJ. Nucleic Acids Res. 2023 Jul 21;51(13):7083-7093. doi: 10.1093/nar/gkad458. PubMed 37254802.
Backbone
  Vector backbone: pJC221
  Backbone size w/o insert (bp): 2243
  Total vector size (bp): 7170
  Vector type: Synthetic Biology ; MoClo Cloning Vector
Growth in bacteria
  Bacterial resistance: Spectinomycin, 50 μg/mL
  Growth temperature: 37°C
  Growth strain: DH5alpha
  Copy number: High Copy
Gene/Insert
  Gene/Insert name: dCas9-10XGP41
  Species: Synthetic; Streptococcus pyogenes
  Insert size (bp): 4926
  Tag / fusion protein: GS linkers
Terms and licenses: Academic/Nonprofit Terms; Industry Terms: Not Available to Industry
How to cite: pMC-J6-dCas9-10XGP41-J9 was a gift from Michael Smanski (Addgene plasmid # 202005 ; http://n2t.net/addgene:202005 ; RRID:Addgene_202005)
