[The description below was written by a language model from this plasmid's Addgene catalogue record and pLannotate feature annotations shown in this document.]
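Description:
pMC-J6-dCas9-10XGP41-J9 is a MoClo (modular Golden Gate cloning) level 0 part plasmid built on the small pJC221 backbone, about 7.2 kb in total. It is not an expression vector. It stores a coding-sequence module in E. coli so that the module can later be assembled with promoters, terminators and other parts into higher-level transcription units. The "J6" and "J9" in the name presumably refer to the assembly junctions flanking the part, although the record does not define them. The plasmid replicates from a high-copy ColE1/pUC-type origin and is selected with spectinomycin through the aadA aminoglycoside adenylyltransferase gene, which lies downstream of a bla (AmpR) promoter. The short lacI, integrase and gentamicin acetyltransferase fragments in the annotation appear to be backbone and resistance-cassette remnants rather than functional genes.

The roughly 4.9 kb insert encodes catalytically dead Streptococcus pyogenes Cas9 fused, via glycine-serine linkers, to ten copies of the gp41 peptide. The automated annotation labels the gene simply as Cas9 and flags only two gp41 repeats, one of them partial. The catalogue entry specifies the nuclease-dead form and a tenfold array. The gp41 peptide is a short HIV envelope epitope recognised by the 2H10 llama nanobody, and this pairing is the basis of the MoonTag system. A guide RNA directs dCas9 to a target site, and the peptide array recruits multiple nanobody-fused effector molecules there. No promoter or terminator for the fusion is annotated, consistent with a coding-sequence-only module. According to the associated publication, the part was made for building MoonTag programmable transcriptional activators for gene activation in plants.
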