Features (pLannotate 1.2.2; 9 found; start..end, strand, type, name):
    106..694     +  rep_origin     ori: high-copy-number ColE1/pMB1/pBR322/pUC origin of replication
    877..926     +  CDS            lacI (fragment): lac repressor; lacI; The lac repressor binds to the lac operator to inhibit transcription in E. coli. This inhibition can be relieved by adding lactose or isopropyl-β-D-thiogalactopyranoside (IPTG).
    949..5052    +  CDS            Cas9: Cas9 (Csn1) endonuclease from the Streptococcus pyogenes Type II CRISPR/Cas system generates RNA-guided double strand breaks in DNA
   5245..5289    +  CDS            gp41 peptide: antigenic peptide corresponding to amino acids 655 to 669 of the HIV envelope protein gp41 (Lutje Hulsik et al., 2013) recognized by the 2H10 single-chain llama nanobody
   5305..5343    +  CDS            gp41 peptide (fragment): antigenic peptide corresponding to amino acids 655 to 669 of the HIV envelope protein gp41 (Lutje Hulsik et al., 2013) recognized by the 2H10 single-chain llama nanobody
   5990..6094    +  promoter       AmpR promoter: bla
   6085..6165    -  CDS            int (fragment): INT2_ECOLX - Protein inferred from homology: Swiss-Prot protein existence level 3. Putative integrase believed to be involved in the insertion of antibiotic resistance genes into plasmids and transposons. From Escherichia coli.
   6253..6309    +  CDS            GmR (fragment): gentamycin acetyltransferase; aacC1; confers resistance to gentamycin
   6316..7104    +  CDS            aadA: S3AD_ECOLX - Experimental evidence at protein level: Swiss-Prot protein existence level 1. Mediates bacterial resistance to the antibiotics streptomycin and spectinomycin. From Escherichia coli.
>Addgene plasmid #202005 | pMC-J6-dCas9-10XGP41-J9 | addgene full sequence | sequence record 401172 | Addgene NGS Result
GATCTAGGTGAAGATCCTTTTTGATAATCTCATGACCAAAATCCCTTAACGTGAGTTTTCGTTCCACTGA
GCGTCAGACCCCGTAGAAAAGATCAAAGGATCTTCTTGAGATCCTTTTTTTCTGCGCGTAATCTGCTGCT
TGCAAACAAAAAAACCACCGCTACCAGCGGTGGTTTGTTTGCCGGATCAAGAGCTACCAACTCTTTTTCC
GAAGGTAACTGGCTTCAGCAGAGCGCAGATACCAAATACTGTTCTTCTAGTGTAGCCGTAGTTAGGCCAC
CACTTCAAGAACTCTGTAGCACCGCCTACATACCTCGCTCTGCTAATCCTGTTACCAGTGGCTGCTGCCA
GTGGCGATAAGTCGTGTCTTACCGGGTTGGACTCAAGACGATAGTTACCGGATAAGGCGCAGCGGTCGGG
CTGAACGGGGGGTTCGTGCACACAGCCCAGCTTGGAGCGAACGACCTACACCGAACTGAGATACCTACAG
CGTGAGCTATGAGAAAGCGCCACGCTTCCCGAAGGGAGAAAGGCGGACAGGTATCCGGTAAGCGGCAGGG
TCGGAACAGGAGAGCGCACGAGGGAGCTTCCAGGGGGAAACGCCTGGTATCTTTATAGTCCTGTCGGGTT
TCGCCACCTCTGACTTGAGCGTCGATTTTTGTGATGCTCGTCAGGGGGGCGGAGCCTATGGAAAAACGCC
AGCAACGCGGCCTTTTTACGGTTCCTGGCCTTTTGCTGGCCTTTTGCTCACATGTTCTTTCCTGCGTTAT
CCCCTGATTCTGTGGATAACCGTATTACCGCCTTTGAGTGAGCTGATACCGCTCGCCGCAGCCGAACGAC
CGAGCGCAGCGAGTCAGTGAGCGAGGAAGCGGAAGAGCGCCCAATACGCAAACCGCCTCTCCCCGCGCGT
TGGCCGATTCATTAATCACTCTGTGGTCTCAAATGAACATGGACAAGAAGTACAGCATCGGCCTGGCCAT
CGGCACCAACTCTGTGGGCTGGGCCGTGATCACCGACGAGTACAAGGTGCCCAGCAAGAAATTCAAGGTG
CTGGGCAACACCGACCGGCACAGCATCAAGAAGAACCTGATCGGCGCCCTGCTGTTCGACAGCGGAGAAA
CAGCCGAGGCCACCCGGCTGAAGAGAACCGCCAGAAGAAGATACACCAGACGGAAGAACCGGATCTGCTA
TCTGCAAGAGATCTTCAGCAACGAGATGGCCAAGGTGGACGACAGCTTCTTCCACAGACTGGAAGAGTCC
TTCCTGGTGGAAGAGGATAAGAAGCACGAGCGGCACCCCATCTTCGGCAACATCGTGGACGAGGTGGCCT
ACCACGAGAAGTACCCCACCATCTACCACCTGAGAAAGAAACTGGTGGACAGCACCGACAAGGCCGACCT
GCGGCTGATCTATCTGGCCCTGGCCCACATGATCAAGTTCCGGGGCCACTTCCTGATCGAGGGCGACCTG
AACCCCGACAACAGCGACGTGGACAAGCTGTTCATCCAGCTGGTGCAGACCTACAACCAGCTGTTCGAGG
AAAACCCCATCAACGCCAGCGGCGTGGACGCCAAGGCCATCCTGTCTGCCAGACTGAGCAAGAGCAGACG
GCTGGAAAATCTGATCGCCCAGCTGCCCGGCGAGAAGAAGAATGGCCTGTTCGGCAACCTGATTGCCCTG
AGCCTGGGCCTGACCCCCAACTTCAAGAGCAACTTCGACCTGGCCGAGGATGCCAAACTGCAGCTGAGCA
AGGACACCTACGACGACGACCTGGACAACCTGCTGGCCCAGATCGGCGACCAGTACGCCGACCTGTTTCT
GGCCGCCAAGAACCTGTCCGACGCCATCCTGCTGAGCGACATCCTGAGAGTGAACACCGAGATCACCAAG
GCCCCCCTGAGCGCCTCTATGATCAAGAGATACGACGAGCACCACCAGGACCTGACCCTGCTGAAAGCTC
TCGTGCGGCAGCAGCTGCCTGAGAAGTACAAAGAGATTTTCTTCGACCAGAGCAAGAACGGCTACGCCGG
CTACATCGATGGCGGAGCCAGCCAGGAAGAGTTCTACAAGTTCATCAAGCCCATCCTGGAAAAGATGGAC
GGCACCGAGGAACTGCTCGTGAAGCTGAACAGAGAGGACCTGCTGCGGAAGCAGCGGACCTTCGACAACG
GCAGCATCCCCCACCAGATCCACCTGGGAGAGCTGCACGCCATTCTGCGGCGGCAGGAAGATTTTTACCC
ATTCCTGAAGGACAACCGGGAAAAGATCGAGAAGATCCTGACCTTCCGCATCCCCTACTACGTGGGCCCT
CTGGCCAGGGGAAACAGCAGATTCGCCTGGATGACCAGAAAGAGCGAGGAAACCATCACCCCCTGGAACT
TCGAGGAAGTGGTGGACAAGGGCGCCAGCGCCCAGAGCTTCATCGAGCGGATGACCAACTTCGATAAGAA
CCTGCCCAACGAGAAGGTGCTGCCCAAGCACAGCCTGCTGTACGAGTACTTCACCGTGTACAACGAGCTG
ACCAAAGTGAAATACGTGACCGAGGGAATGAGAAAGCCCGCCTTCCTGAGCGGCGAGCAGAAAAAAGCCA
TCGTGGACCTGCTGTTCAAGACCAACCGGAAAGTGACCGTGAAGCAGCTGAAAGAGGACTACTTCAAGAA
AATCGAGTGCTTCGACTCCGTGGAAATCTCCGGCGTGGAAGATCGGTTCAACGCCTCCCTGGGCACATAC
CACGATCTGCTGAAAATTATCAAGGACAAGGACTTCCTGGACAATGAGGAAAACGAGGACATTCTGGAAG
ATATCGTGCTGACCCTGACACTGTTTGAGGACAGAGAGATGATCGAGGAACGGCTGAAAACCTATGCCCA
CCTGTTCGACGACAAAGTGATGAAGCAGCTGAAGCGGCGGAGATACACCGGCTGGGGCAGGCTGAGCCGG
AAGCTGATCAACGGCATCCGGGACAAGCAGTCCGGCAAGACAATCCTGGATTTCCTGAAGTCCGACGGCT
TCGCCAACAGAAACTTCATGCAGCTGATCCACGACGACAGCCTGACCTTTAAAGAGGACATCCAGAAAGC
CCAGGTGTCCGGCCAGGGCGATAGCCTGCACGAGCACATTGCCAATCTGGCCGGCAGCCCCGCCATTAAG
AAGGGCATCCTGCAGACAGTGAAGGTGGTGGACGAGCTCGTGAAAGTGATGGGCCGGCACAAGCCCGAGA
ACATCGTGATCGAAATGGCCAGAGAGAACCAGACCACCCAGAAGGGACAGAAGAACAGCCGCGAGAGAAT
GAAGCGGATCGAAGAGGGCATCAAAGAGCTGGGCAGCCAGATCCTGAAAGAACACCCCGTGGAAAACACC
CAGCTGCAGAACGAGAAGCTGTACCTGTACTACCTGCAGAATGGGCGGGATATGTACGTGGACCAGGAAC
TGGACATCAACCGGCTGTCCGACTACGATGTGGACGCTATCGTGCCTCAGAGCTTTCTGAAGGACGACTC
CATCGATAACAAAGTGCTGACTCGGAGCGACAAGAACCGGGGCAAGAGCGACAACGTGCCCTCCGAAGAG
GTCGTGAAGAAGATGAAGAACTACTGGCGCCAGCTGCTGAATGCCAAGCTGATTACCCAGAGGAAGTTCG
ACAATCTGACCAAGGCCGAGAGAGGCGGCCTGAGCGAACTGGATAAGGCCGGCTTCATCAAGAGACAGCT
GGTGGAAACCCGGCAGATCACAAAGCACGTGGCACAGATCCTGGACTCCCGGATGAACACTAAGTACGAC
GAGAACGACAAACTGATCCGGGAAGTGAAAGTGATCACCCTGAAGTCCAAGCTGGTGTCCGATTTCCGGA
AGGATTTCCAGTTTTACAAAGTGCGCGAGATCAACAACTACCACCACGCCCACGACGCCTACCTGAACGC
CGTCGTGGGAACCGCCCTGATCAAAAAGTACCCTAAGCTGGAAAGCGAGTTCGTGTACGGCGACTACAAG
GTGTACGACGTGCGGAAGATGATCGCCAAGAGCGAGCAGGAAATCGGCAAGGCTACCGCCAAGTACTTCT
TCTACAGCAACATCATGAACTTTTTCAAGACCGAGATTACCCTGGCCAACGGCGAGATCCGGAAGCGGCC
TCTGATCGAGACAAACGGCGAAACAGGCGAGATCGTGTGGGATAAGGGCCGGGACTTTGCCACCGTGCGG
AAAGTGCTGTCTATGCCCCAAGTGAATATCGTGAAAAAGACCGAGGTGCAGACAGGCGGCTTCAGCAAAG
AGTCTATCCTGCCCAAGAGGAACAGCGACAAGCTGATCGCCAGAAAGAAGGACTGGGACCCTAAGAAGTA
CGGCGGCTTCGACAGCCCCACCGTGGCCTATTCTGTGCTGGTGGTGGCCAAAGTGGAAAAGGGCAAGTCC
AAGAAACTGAAGAGTGTGAAAGAGCTGCTGGGGATCACCATCATGGAAAGAAGCAGCTTCGAGAAGAATC
CCATCGACTTTCTGGAAGCCAAGGGCTACAAAGAAGTGAAAAAGGACCTGATCATCAAGCTGCCTAAGTA
CTCCCTGTTCGAGCTGGAAAACGGCCGGAAGAGAATGCTGGCCTCTGCCGGCGAACTGCAGAAGGGAAAC
GAACTGGCCCTGCCCTCCAAATATGTGAACTTCCTGTACCTGGCCAGCCACTATGAGAAGCTGAAGGGCT
CCCCCGAGGATAATGAGCAGAAACAGCTGTTTGTGGAACAGCACAAACACTACCTGGACGAGATCATCGA
GCAGATCAGCGAGTTCTCCAAGAGAGTGATCCTGGCCGACGCTAATCTGGACAAGGTGCTGAGCGCCTAC
AACAAGCACAGAGACAAGCCTATCAGAGAGCAGGCCGAGAATATCATCCACCTGTTTACCCTGACCAATC
TGGGAGCCCCTGCCGCCTTCAAGTACTTTGACACCACCATCGACCGGAAGAGGTACACCAGCACCAAAGA
GGTGCTGGACGCCACCCTGATCCACCAGAGCATCACCGGCCTGTACGAGACACGGATCGACCTGTCTCAG
CTGGGAGGCGACGCCTATCCCTATGACGTGCCCGATTATGCCAGCCTGGGCAGCGGCTCCCCCAAGAAAA
AACGCAAGGTGGAAGATCCTAAGAAAAAGCGGAAAGTGGAAGATGCTCCAAAGAAGAAGAGAAAGGTCGA
CGGCATTGGTAGTGGGAGCAACGGCAGCAGCGGATCCCTTAAGCTTGCCACCATGCGTACGGGCAAGAAT
GAGCAGGAACTGCTGGAGCTGGACAAATGGGCCAGCCTGGGCAGCGGCTCCGGAAAGAATGAGCAGGAAC
TGCTGGAGCTGGACAAATGGGCATCTCTGGGCTCCGGCTCCGGGAAAAACGAGCAGGAACTGCTGGAGCT
GGACAAGTGGGCTTCCCTGGGCAGCGGCTCCGGAAAAAATGAACAGGAACTGCTGGAACTGGACAAGTGG
GCCAGCCTGGGGTCCGGGTCTGGGAAGAACGAGCAGGAACTGCTGGAGCTGGACAAGTGGGCATCTCTGG
GGTCTGGCTCTGGCAAGAACGAGCAGGAACTGCTGGAGCTGGACAAGTGGGCTTCCCTGGGCAGCGGCTC
CGGAAAAAATGAACAGGAACTGCTGGAACTGGACAAGTGGGCCAGCCTGGGGTCCGGGTCTGGGAAGAAC
GAGCAGGAACTGCTGGAGCTGGACAAGTGGGCATCTCTGGGGTCTGGCTCTGGCAAGAACGAGCAGGAAC
TGCTGGAACTGGACAAGTGGGCGAGCCTGGGCAGCGGGTCTGGCAAGAATGAGCAGGAACTGCTGGAGCT
GGACAAGTGGGCTTCTCTGCACCGGTCAGCAGTGGAGGACAGCACGTAACCCGGGCTTTGAGACCACGAA
GTGGCTCTTCAGTGGACGAAAGGGCCTCGTGATACGCCTATTTTTATAGGTTAATGTCATGATAATAATG
GTTTCTTAGACGTCAGGTGGCACTTTTCGGGGAAATGTGCGCGGAACCCCTATTTGTTTATTTTTCTAAA
TACATTCAAATATGTATCCGCTCATGAGACAATAACCCTGATAAATGCTTCAATAATATTGAAAAAGGAA
GAGTATGCGCTCACGCAACTGGTCCAGAACCTTGACCGAACGCAGCGGTGGTAACGGCGCAGTGGCGGTT
TTCATGGCTTGTTATGACTGTTTTTTTTTGGGGTACAGTCTATGCCTCGGGCATCCAAGCAGCAAGCGCG
TTACGCCGTGGGTCGATGTTTGATGTTATGGAGCAGCAACGATGTTACGCAGCAGGGCAGTCGCCCTAAA
ACAAAGTTAAACATCATGAGGGAAGCGGTGATCGCCGAAGTATCGACTCAACTATCAGAGGTAGTTGGCG
TCATCGAGCGCCATCTCGAACCGACGTTGCTGGCCGTACATTTGTACGGCTCCGCAGTGGATGGCGGCCT
GAAGCCACACAGCGATATTGATTTGCTGGTTACGGTGACCGTAAGGCTTGATGAAACAACGCGGCGAGCT
TTGATCAACGACCTTTTGGAAACTTCGGCTTCCCCTGGAGAGAGCGAGATTCTCCGCGCTGTAGAAGTCA
CCATTGTTGTGCACGACGACATCATTCCGTGGCGTTATCCAGCTAAGCGCGAACTGCAATTTGGAGAATG
GCAGCGCAATGACATTCTTGCAGGTATCTTCGAGCCAGCCACGATCGACATTGATCTGGCTATCTTGCTG
ACAAAAGCAAGAGAACATAGCGTTGCCTTGGTAGGTCCAGCGGCGGAGGAACTCTTTGATCCGGTTCCTG
AACAGGATCTATTTGAGGCGCTAAATGAAACCTTAACGCTATGGAACTCGCCGCCCGACTGGGCTGGCGA
TGAGCGAAATGTAGTGCTTACGTTGTCCCGCATTTGGTACAGCGCAGTAACCGGCAAAATCGCGCCGAAG
GATGTCGCTGCCGACTGGGCAATGGAGCGCCTGCCGGCCCAGTATCAGCCCGTCATACTTGAAGCTAGAC
AGGCTTATCTTGGACAAGAAGAAGATCGCTTGGCCTCGCGCGCAGATCAGTTGGAAGAATTTGTCCATTA
CGTAAAAGGCGAGATCACCAAGGTAGTCGGCAAATAACTGTCAGACCAAGTTTACTCATATATACTTTAG
ATTGATTTAAAACTTCATTTTTAATTTAAAAG
